Addgene plasmid #240172: pVF161
Purpose: expression vector or PiggyBac-insertable cargo for expressing CITED2_L>F-HaloTag-ERD-ZF1
Depositing lab: Max Staller. Depositing organization: University of California, Berkeley.
Backbone
  Vector backbone: PiggyBac
  Vector type: Mammalian Expression
Growth in bacteria
  Bacterial resistance: Ampicillin, 100 μg/mL
  Growth temperature: 37°C
  Growth strain: DH5alpha
  Copy number: High Copy
Gene/Insert
  Gene/Insert name: CITED2_L>F-HaloTag-ERD-ZF1
  Species: Synthetic
  Mutation: L>F
  Cloning method: Gibson Cloning
Terms and licenses: Academic/Nonprofit Terms; Industry Terms: Not Available to Industry
How to cite: pVF161 was a gift from Max Staller (Addgene plasmid # 240172 ; http://n2t.net/addgene:240172 ; RRID:Addgene_240172)
