[The description below was written by a language model from this plasmid's Addgene catalogue record and pLannotate feature annotations shown in this document.]
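Description:
pVF161 is a 9.2 kb mammalian expression plasmid built on a PiggyBac backbone, intended to be used either as a transient expression vector or as transposon cargo for stable genomic insertion when a PiggyBac transposase is supplied. In bacteria it is maintained at high copy from a ColE1/pUC-type origin and selected with ampicillin through the AmpR (β-lactamase) gene. An f1 origin and remnants of a lacZα/lac promoter cloning region are also present. The automated annotation does not call the PiggyBac terminal repeats, so their positions are not documented here. The two short "phage lambda B" fragments flanking the mammalian cassettes are probably incidental matches.

The payload is a synthetic transcription factor, CITED2_L>F-HaloTag-ERD-ZF1, assembled by Gibson cloning. Reading through the features, a short CITED-family segment (matched by the annotator to CITED1, but recorded as CITED2 carrying leucine-to-phenylalanine substitutions) is fused to HaloTag (annotated as the dhaA haloalkane dehalogenase from which HaloTag derives). This is followed by an estrogen receptor ligand-binding domain resembling ERT2, a zinc-finger DNA-binding domain, and a V5 epitope tag. This arrangement suggests a candidate activation-domain variant tethered to a defined DNA site, with the HaloTag allowing ligand-based labelling or quantification and the ER domain typically conferring hormone-dependent control of nuclear activity. A WPRE fragment and an SV40 poly(A) signal follow the coding region. The promoter driving the fusion is not identified in the record. Upstream, a separate PGK promoter–PuroR–bGH poly(A) cassette permits puromycin selection of transfected or stably integrated mammalian cells.
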