Features (pLannotate 1.2.2; 22 found; start..end, strand, type, name):
    719..823     -  promoter       AmpR promoter: bla
    876..1304    -  rep_origin     f1 ori (sequence partly withheld): f1 bacteriophage origin of replication; arrow indicates direction of (+) strand synthesis
   1309..1464    -  CDS            lacZα (fragment): LacZα fragment of β-galactosidase; lacZ fragment
   1466..1585    +  CDS            B (fragment): PORTL_LAMBD - Experimental evidence at protein level: Swiss-Prot protein existence level 1. Forms the portal vertex of the capsid (PubMed:6228056, PubMed:6232391). This portal plays critical roles in head assembly, genome packaging, neck/tail attachment, and genome ejection (Probable). The portal protein multimerizes as a single ring-shaped homododecamer arranged around a central channel (PubMed:6232391). Binds to the terminase subunits to form the packaging machine (PubMed:7799432). From Escherichia phage lambda (Bacteriophage lambda).
   2073..2572    +  promoter       PGK promoter: mouse phosphoglycerate kinase 1 promoter
   2594..3193    +  CDS            PuroR: puromycin N-acetyltransferase; pac from Streptomyces alboniger; confers resistance to puromycin
   3226..3450    +  polyA_signal   bGH poly(A) signal: bovine growth hormone polyadenylation signal
   3887..4015    +  CDS            CITED1 (fragment): CITE1_HUMAN - Also known as MSG1. Experimental evidence at protein level: Swiss-Prot protein existence level 1. Transcriptional coactivator of the p300/CBP-mediated transcription complex. Enhances SMAD-mediated transcription by strengthening the functional link between the DNA-binding SMAD transcription factors and the p300/CBP transcription coactivator complex. Stimulates estrogen-dependent transactivation activity mediated by estrogen receptors signaling; stabilizes the interaction of estrogen receptor ESR1 and histone acetyltransferase EP300. Positively regulates TGF-beta signaling through
   4028..4906    +  CDS            dhaA: DHAA_PSEPV - Experimental evidence at protein level: Swiss-Prot protein existence level 1. Catalyzes hydrolytic cleavage of carbon-halogen bonds in halogenated aliphatic compounds, leading to the formation of the corresponding primary alcohols, halide ions and protons. Has a broad substrate specificity, as it is able to dehalogenate mono- and di- chlorinated and brominated alkanes (up to at least C10), and the two isomers of 1,3-dichloropropene to 3-chloroallyl alcohol; the highest activity was found with 1,2-dibromoethane, while no activity was observed with the analog 1,2-dichloroethane. Fro
   4931..5812    +  CDS            ERT2 (fragment): mutated ligand-binding domain of the human estrogen receptor (Feil et al., 1997)
   6272..6288    +  CDS            ZFHD1 (DNA binding domain) (fragment): composite human DNA-binding domain composed of domains from the transcription factors Zif268 and Oct-1 (Pomerantz et al., 1995)
   6353..6393    +  CDS            V5 tag (fragment): epitope tag from simian virus 5
   6404..6510    +  misc_feature   WPRE (fragment): woodchuck hepatitis virus posttranscriptional regulatory element
   6519..6640    +  polyA_signal   SV40 poly(A) signal: SV40 polyadenylation signal
   6658..6750    +  ncRNA          G-CSF SLDE: Accession: RF00183 - G-CSF factor stem-loop destabilising element (SLDE)
   7447..7914    +  CDS            B (fragment): PORTL_LAMBD - Experimental evidence at protein level: Swiss-Prot protein existence level 1. Forms the portal vertex of the capsid (PubMed:6228056, PubMed:6232391). This portal plays critical roles in head assembly, genome packaging, neck/tail attachment, and genome ejection (Probable). The portal protein multimerizes as a single ring-shaped homododecamer arranged around a central channel (PubMed:6232391). Binds to the terminase subunits to form the packaging machine (PubMed:7799432). From Escherichia phage lambda (Bacteriophage lambda).
   7952..7968    -  protein_bind   lac operator: The lac repressor binds to the lac operator to inhibit transcription in E. coli. This inhibition can be relieved by adding lactose or isopropyl-β-D-thiogalactopyranoside (IPTG). lac repressor encoded by lacI
   7976..8006    -  promoter       lac promoter: promoter for the E. coli lac operon
   8021..8042    -  protein_bind   CAP binding site: CAP binding activates transcription in the presence of cAMP. E. coli catabolite activator protein
   8055..8147    -  CDS            lacI (fragment): lac repressor; lacI; The lac repressor binds to the lac operator to inhibit transcription in E. coli. This inhibition can be relieved by adding lactose or isopropyl-β-D-thiogalactopyranoside (IPTG).
   8330..8918    -  rep_origin     ori: high-copy-number ColE1/pMB1/pBR322/pUC origin of replication
   9089..718     -  CDS            AmpR (across the origin): β-lactamase; bla; confers resistance to ampicillin, carbenicillin, and related antibiotics
>Addgene plasmid #240172 | pVF161 | addgene full sequence | sequence record 486841 | Addgene NGS Result
ACCCACGCTCACCGGCTCCAGATTTATCAGCAATAAACCAGCCAGCCGGAAGGGCCGAGCGCAGAAGTGG
TCCTGCAACTTTATCCGCCTCCATCCAGTCTATTAATTGTTGCCGGGAAGCTAGAGTAAGTAGTTCGCCA
GTTAATAGTTTGCGCAACGTTGTTGCCATTGCTACAGGCATCGTGGTGTCACGCTCGTCGTTTGGTATGG
CTTCATTCAGCTCCGGTTCCCAACGATCAAGGCGAGTTACATGATCCCCCATGTTGTGCAAAAAAGCGGT
TAGCTCCTTCGGTCCTCCGATCGTTGTCAGAAGTAAGTTGGCCGCAGTGTTATCACTCATGGTTATGGCA
GCACTGCATAATTCTCTTACTGTCATGCCATCCGTAAGATGCTTTTCTGTGACTGGTGAGTACTCAACCA
AGTCATTCTGAGAATAGTGTATGCGGCGACCGAGTTGCTCTTGCCCGGCGTCAATACGGGATAATACCGC
GCCACATAGCAGAACTTTAAAAGTGCTCATCATTGGAAAACGTTCTTCGGGGCGAAAACTCTCAAGGATC
TTACCGCTGTTGAGATCCAGTTCGATGTAACCCACTCGTGCACCCAACTGATCTTCAGCATCTTTTACTT
TCACCAGCGTTTCTGGGTGAGCAAAAACAGGAAGGCAAAATGCCGCAAAAAAGGGAATAAGGGCGACACG
GAAATGTTGAATACTCATACTCTTCCTTTTTCAATATTATTGAAGCATTTATCAGGGTTATTGTCTCATG
AGCGGATACATATTTGAATGTATTTAGAAAAATAAACAAATAGGGGTTCCGCGCACATTTCCCCGAAAAG
TGCCACCTAAATTGTAAGCGTTAATATTTTGTTAAAATTCGCGTTAAATTTTTGTTAAATCAGCTCATTT
TTTAACCAATAGGCCGAAATCGGCAAAATCCCTTATAAATCAAAAGAATAGACCGAGATAGGGT
[37 nt withheld, positions 975-1011]
AAAGAACGTGGACTCCAACGTCAAAGG
[49 nt withheld, positions 1039-1087]
T
[91 nt withheld, positions 1089-1179]
G
[124 nt withheld, positions 1181-1304]
CCCATTCGCCATTCAGGCTGCGCAACTGTTGGGAAGGGCGATCGGTGCGGGCCTCTTCGCTATTACGCCA
GCTGGCGAAAGGGGGATGTGCTGCAAGGCGATTAAGTTGGGTAACGCCAGGGTTTTCCCAGTCACGACGT
TGTAAAACGACGGCCAGTGAGCGCGCCTCGTTCATTCACGTTTTTGAACCCGTGGAGGACGGGCAGACTC
GCGGTGCAAATGTGTTTTACAGCGTGATGGAGCAGATGAAGATGCTCGACACGCTGCAGAACACGCAGCT
AGATTAACCCTAGAAAGATAATCATATTGTGACGTACGTTAAAGATAATCATGTGTAAAATTGACGCATG
TGTTTTATCGGTCTGTATATCGAGGTTTATTTATTAATTTGAATAGATATTAAGTTTTATTATATTTACA
CTTACATACTAATAATAAATTCAACAAACAATTTATTTATGTTTATTTATTTATTAAAAAAAACAAAAAC
TCAAAATTTCTTCTATAAAGTAACAAAACTTTTATGAGGGACAGCCCCCCCCCAAAGCCCCCAGGGATGT
AATTACGTCCCTCCCCCGCTAGGGGGCAGCAGCGAGCCGCCCGGGGCTCCGCTCCGGTCCGGCGCTCCCC
CCGCATCCCCGAGCCGGCAGCGTGCGGGGACAGCCCGGGCACGGGGAAGGTGGCACGGGATCGCTTTCCT
CTGAACGCTTCTCGCTGCTCTTTGAGCCTGCAGACACCTGGGGGGATACGGGGAAAAGGCGAACGCGTGG
GTAGGGGAGGCGCTTTTCCCAAGGCAGTCTGGAGCATGCGCTTTAGCAGCCCCGCTGGGCACTTGGCGCT
ACACAAGTGGCCTCTGGCCTCGCACACATTCCACATCCACCGGTAGGCGCCAACCGGCTCCGTTCTTTGG
TGGCCCCTTCGCGCCACCTTCTACTCCTCCCCTAGTCAGGAAGTTCCCCCCCGCCCCGCAGCTCGCGTCG
TGCAGGACGTGACAAATGGAAGTAGCACGTCTCACTAGTCTCGTGCAGATGGACAGCACCGCTGAGCAAT
GGAAGCGGGTAGGCCTTTGGGGCAGCGGCCAATAGCAGCTTTGCTCCTTCGCTTTCTGGGCTCAGAGGCT
GGGAAGGGGTGGGTCCGGGGGCGGGCTCAGGGGCGGGCTCAGGGGCGGGGCGGGCGCCCGAAGGTCCTCC
GGAGGCCCGGCATTCTGCACGCTTCAAAAGCGCACGTCTGCCGCGCTGTTCTCCTCTTCCTCATCTCCGG
GCCTTTCGACCTGCAGCCCAAGCTTCACCATGACCGAGTACAAGCCCACGGTGCGCCTCGCCACCCGCGA
CGACGTCCCCAGGGCCGTACGCACCCTCGCCGCCGCGTTCGCCGACTACCCCGCCACGCGCCACACCGTC
GATCCGGACCGCCACATCGAGCGGGTCACCGAGCTGCAAGAACTCTTCCTCACGCGCGTCGGGCTCGACA
TCGGCAAGGTGTGGGTCGCGGACGACGGCGCCGCGGTGGCGGTCTGGACCACGCCGGAGAGCGTCGAAGC
GGGGGCGGTGTTCGCCGAGATCGGCCCGCGCATGGCCGAGTTGAGCGGTTCCCGGCTGGCCGCGCAGCAA
CAGATGGAAGGCCTCCTGGCGCCGCACCGGCCCAAGGAGCCCGCGTGGTTCCTGGCCACCGTCGGCGTCT
CGCCCGACCACCAGGGCAAGGGTCTGGGCAGCGCCGTCGTGCTCCCCGGAGTGGAGGCGGCCGAGCGCGC
CGGGGTGCCCGCCTTCCTGGAGACCTCCGCGCCCCGCAACCTCCCCTTCTACGAGCGGCTCGGCTTCACC
GTCACCGCCGACGTCGAGGTGCCCGAAGGACCGCGCACCTGGTGCATGACCCGCAAGCCCGGTGCCTGAG
CGGCCCGTTTAAACCCGCTGATCAGCCTCGACTGTGCCTTCTAGTTGCCAGCCATCTGTTGTTTGCCCCT
CCCCCGTGCCTTCCTTGACCCTGGAAGGTGCCACTCCCACTGTCCTTTCCTAATAAAATGAGGAAATTGC
ATCGCATTGTCTGAGTAGGTGTCATTCTATTCTGGGGGGTGGGGTGGGGCAGGACAGCAAGGGGGAGGAT
TGGGAAGACAATAGCAGGCATGCTGGGGATGCGGTGGGCTCTATGGCTTCTGAGGCGGAACGCGATATGT
ACGGGCCAGATATACGCGTCGCAGAACAAACGCCCAGAACCGAAGGCCGGAGCCCAGACGCCGCAGCAGC
CCAGCCTGCGTTGTAACCCGGTCCCCATAGCAACCAACTACCGCAGACTACTCTCGCAAGCGCTGTTCTG
CTTGTGACCCGGACCGGCTTCTCTTCCGCTTCCGGTCCCACAATCCTCTGTCGGCCTAGAAGAGCTTTGC
ATTGTGGGAGCTCCTTCCTTTCTCGCTCCCCGGCCATCTTGGCGGCTGGTGTTGGTGAGTGAGCTCTGCG
GGGTAAACGATTAGGCGGCTCGGGGAGCTCCGCTAGCTGGTGTTTGACGCTCTGGATTATAATCCTCTCT
TCTGTCCTCTGTGTATGCTAGGTTGGGGGTTGTCCCGCACCTAGAGCTAGCGCCCAGCTTAAGCCACCAT
GGACACCGACTTCATCGACGAGGAGGTGTTCATGAGCTTCGTGATCGAGATGGGCTTCGACCGGATCAAG
GAGTTCCCCGAGTTTTGGTTCGGCCAGAACGAGTTCGACTTCATGACCGACGGATCCGGCAGCATGGCCG
AGATCGGAACCGGCTTCCCTTTCGACCCTCACTACGTGGAGGTGCTGGGAGAACGGATGCACTACGTGGA
CGTGGGACCTAGAGACGGAACACCAGTGCTGTTCCTGCACGGAAACCCCACAAGCAGCTACGTCTGGCGG
AACATCATCCCCCACGTGGCCCCTACACACAGATGTATCGCCCCAGACCTGATCGGCATGGGAAAGAGCG
ACAAGCCCGACCTGGGCTACTTCTTCGACGACCACGTGCGGTTCATGGACGCTTTCATCGAGGCCCTGGG
ACTGGAAGAGGTGGTGCTGGTCATCCACGATTGGGGAAGCGCTCTGGGCTTCCATTGGGCCAAGAGGAAC
CCAGAGAGGGTCAAGGGCATCGCCTTCATGGAGTTCATCCGGCCTATCCCCACTTGGGACGAGTGGCCAG
AATTCGCCAGGGAGACCTTCCAGGCTTTCAGAACCACCGACGTGGGCAGGAAGCTGATCATCGACCAGAA
CGTGTTCATCGAGGGAACCCTGCCTATGGGAGTCGTGAGACCTCTGACCGAGGTGGAGATGGACCACTAC
AGGGAGCCCTTCCTGAACCCAGTGGACAGAGAGCCTCTGTGGAGATTCCCCAACGAGCTGCCTATCGCCG
GAGAACCAGCCAATATCGTGGCCCTGGTGGAGGAGTACATGGATTGGCTGCACCAGAGCCCCGTGCCTAA
GCTGCTGTTTTGGGGCACACCAGGAGTGCTGATTCCTCCAGCAGAAGCCGCTAGACTGGCCAAAAGCCTG
CCTAATTGCAAGGCCGTGGACATCGGCCCAGGACTGAATCTGCTGCAGGAGGACAACCCCGACCTGATTG
GAAGCGAGATTGCCCGGTGGCTCAGTACCCTGGAGATCAGCGGCAGCGCTGGCTCTGCTGGAGACATGAG
AGCTGCCAACCTTTGGCCAAGCCCGCTCATGATCAAACGCTCTAAGAAGAACAGCCTGGCCTTGTCCCTG
ACGGCCGACCAGATGGTCAGTGCCTTGTTGGATGCTGAGCCCCCCATACTCTATTCCGAGTATGATCCTA
CCAGACCCTTCAGTGAAGCTTCGATGATGGGCTTACTGACCAACCTGGCAGACAGGGAGCTGGTTCACAT
GATCAACTGGGCGAAGAGGGTGCCAGGCTTTGTGGATTTGACCCTCCATGATCAGGTCCACCTTCTAGAA
TGTGCCTGGCTAGAGATCCTGATGATTGGTCTCGTCTGGCGCTCCATGGAGCACCCAGTGAAGCTACTGT
TTGCTCCTAACTTGCTCTTGGACAGGAACCAGGGAAAATGTGTAGAGGGCATGGTGGAGATCTTCGACAT
GCTGCTGGCTACATCATCTCGGTTCCGCATGATGAATCTGCAGGGAGAGGAGTTTGTGTGCCTCAAATCT
ATTATTTTGCTTAATTCTGGAGTGTACACATTTCTGTCCAGCACCCTGAAGTCTCTGGAAGAGAAGGACC
ATATCCACCGAGTCCTGGACAAGATCACAGACACTTTGATCCACCTGATGGCCAAGGCAGGCCTGACCCT
GCAGCAGCAGCACCAGCGGCTGGCCCAGCTCCTCCTCATCCTCTCCCACATCAGGCACATGAGTAACAAA
GGCATGGAGCATCTGTACAGCATGAAGTGCAAGAACGTGGTGCCCCTCTATGACCTGCTGCTGGAGATGC
TGGACGCCCACCGCCTACATGCGCCCACTAGCCGTGGAGGGGCATCCGTGGAGGAGACGGACCAAAGCCA
CTTGGCCACTGCGGGCTCTACTTCATCGGGTACCTCTAGACCAGGCGAACGACCGTTTCAATGCCGGATA
TGTATGAGGAACTTCTCCGAGGAGGCAAACTTGAGGCGCCACACCCGAACACATACAGGAGAAAAGCCAT
TCCAATGTCGAATTTGTATGCGCAATTTTTCAGATCACTCAAGCCTCAAGCGACACCTCCGCACACATAC
TGGTTCACAGAAGCCCTTTCAGTGCAGGATTTGTATGCGCAACTTTAGCCAATCAGCGAACCTTTTGCGG
CACACTAGAACGCATACAGGTGAGAAGCCTTTCCAGTGTCGCATCTGTATGCGGAACTTCAGCGACCCCA
GTTCATTGAAGAGGCATTTGCGAACTCACACCGGTTCTCAAAAACCTTTTCAGTGCCGAATTTGTATGCG
CAACTTCAGCCAACAAACAAATTTGACGAGACACACGCGCACGCACACCGGGGAAAAACCGTTTCAATGT
CGAATCTGCATGCGCAATTTTAGCGATGCGACACAACTTGTTAGGCATCTGCGCACACACTTGCGGGGAA
GCGGAGCTGGTAAGCCTATCCCTAACCCTCTCCTCGGTCTCGATTCTACCTGAGTCGACAATCAACCTCT
GGATTACAAAATTTGTGAAAGATTGACTGGTATTCTTAACTATGTTGCTCCTTTTACGCTATGTGGATAC
GCTGCTTTAATGCCTTTGTATCATGCGTTAACTAAACTTGTTTATTGCAGCTTATAATGGTTACAAATAA
AGCAATAGCATCACAAATTTCACAAATAAAGCATTTTTTTCACTGCATTCTAGTTGTGGTTTGTCCAAAC
TCATCAATGTATCTTATCATGTCTGGAATTGACTCAAATGATGTCAATTAGTCTATCAGAAGCTCATCTG
GTCTCCCTTCCGGGGGACAAGACATCCCTGTTTAATATTTAAACAGCAGTGTTCCCAAACTGGGTTCTTA
TATCCCTTGCTCTGGTCAACCAGGTTGCAGGGTTTCCTGTCCTCACAGGAACGAAGTCCCTAAAGAAACA
GTGGCAGCCAGGTTTAGCCCCGGAATTGACTGGATTCCTTTTTTAGGGCCCATTGGTATGGCTTTTTCCC
CGTATCCCCCCAGGTGTCTGCAGGCTCAAAGAGCAGCGAGAAGCGTTCAGAGGAAAGCGATCCCGTGCCA
CCTTCCCCGTGCCCGGGCTGTCCCCGCACGCTGCCGGCTCGGGGATGCGGGGGGAGCGCCGGACCGGAGC
GGAGCCCCGGGCGGCTCGCTGCTGCCCCCTAGCGGGGGAGGGACGTAATTACATCCCTGGGGGCTTTGGG
GGGGGGCTGTCCCTGATATCTATAACAAGAAAATATATATATAATAAGTTATCACGTAAGTAGAACATGA
AATAACAATATAATTATCGTATGAGTTAAATCTTAAAAGTCACGTAAAAGATAATCATGCGTCATTTTGA
CTCACGCGGTCGTTATAGTTCAAAATCAGTGACACTTACCGCATTGACAAGCACGCCTCACGGGAGCTCC
AAGCGGCGACTGAGATGTCCTAAATGCACAGCGACGGATTCGCGCTATTTAGAAAGAGAGAGCAATATTT
CAAGAATGCATGCGTCAATTTTACGCAGACTATCTTTCTAGGGTTAATCTAGCTGCATCAGGATCATATC
GTCGGGTCTTTTTTCCGGCTCAGTCATCGCCCAAGCTGGCGCTATCTGGGCATCGGGGAGGAAGAAGCCC
GTGCCTTTTCCCGCGAGGTTGAAGCGGCATGGAAAGAGTTTGCCGAGGATGACTGCTGCTGCATTGACGT
TGAGCGAAAACGCACGTTTACCATGATGATTCGGGAAGGTGTGGCCATGCACGCCTTTAACGGTGAACTG
TTCGTTCAGGCCACCTGGGATACCAGTTCGTCGCGGCTTTTCCGGACACAGTTCCGGATGGTCAGCCCGA
AGCGCATCAGCAACCCGAACAATACCGGCGACAGCCGGAACTGCCGTGCCGGTGTGCAGATTAATGACAG
CGGTGCGGCGCTGGGATATTACGTCAGCGAGGACGGGTATCCTGGCTGGATGCCGCAGAAATGGACATGG
ATACCCCGTGAGTTACCCGGCGGGCGCGCTTGGCGTAATCATGGTCATAGCTGTTTCCTGTGTGAAATTG
TTATCCGCTCACAATTCCACACAACATACGAGCCGGAAGCATAAAGTGTAAAGCCTGGGGTGCCTAATGA
GTGAGCTAACTCACATTAATTGCGTTGCGCTCACTGCCCGCTTTCCAGTCGGGAAACCTGTCGTGCCAGC
TGCATTAATGAATCGGCCAACGCGCGGGGAGAGGCGGTTTGCGTATTGGGCGCTCTTCCGCTTCCTCGCT
CACTGACTCGCTGCGCTCGGTCGTTCGGCTGCGGCGAGCGGTATCAGCTCACTCAAAGGCGGTAATACGG
TTATCCACAGAATCAGGGGATAACGCAGGAAAGAACATGTGAGCAAAAGGCCAGCAAAAGGCCAGGAACC
GTAAAAAGGCCGCGTTGCTGGCGTTTTTCCATAGGCTCCGCCCCCCTGACGAGCATCACAAAAATCGACG
CTCAAGTCAGAGGTGGCGAAACCCGACAGGACTATAAAGATACCAGGCGTTTCCCCCTGGAAGCTCCCTC
GTGCGCTCTCCTGTTCCGACCCTGCCGCTTACCGGATACCTGTCCGCCTTTCTCCCTTCGGGAAGCGTGG
CGCTTTCTCATAGCTCACGCTGTAGGTATCTCAGTTCGGTGTAGGTCGTTCGCTCCAAGCTGGGCTGTGT
GCACGAACCCCCCGTTCAGCCCGACCGCTGCGCCTTATCCGGTAACTATCGTCTTGAGTCCAACCCGGTA
AGACACGACTTATCGCCACTGGCAGCAGCCACTGGTAACAGGATTAGCAGAGCGAGGTATGTAGGCGGTG
CTACAGAGTTCTTGAAGTGGTGGCCTAACTACGGCTACACTAGAAGAACAGTATTTGGTATCTGCGCTCT
GCTGAAGCCAGTTACCTTCGGAAAAAGAGTTGGTAGCTCTTGATCCGGCAAACAAACCACCGCTGGTAGC
GGTGGTTTTTTTGTTTGCAAGCAGCAGATTACGCGCAGAAAAAAAGGATCTCAAGAAGATCCTTTGATCT
TTTCTACGGGGTCTGACGCTCAGTGGAACGAAAACTCACGTTAAGGGATTTTGGTCATGAGATTATCAAA
AAGGATCTTCACCTAGATCCTTTTAAATTAAAAATGAAGTTTTAAATCAATCTAAAGTATATATGAGTAA
ACTTGGTCTGACAGTTACCAATGCTTAATCAGTGAGGCACCTATCTCAGCGATCTGTCTATTTCGTTCAT
CCATAGTTGCCTGACTCCCCGTCGTGTAGATAACTACGATACGGGAGGGCTTACCATCTGGCCCCAGTGC
TGCAATGATACCGCGAG
